Addgene plasmid #20238: pE1B-C-F/Sox10-MCS1
Depositing lab: William Pavan. Depositing organization: National Human Genome Research Institute (NHGRI). Publication: Identification of neural crest and glial enhancers at the mouse Sox10 locus through transgenesis in zebrafish. Antonellis A, Huynh JL, Lee-Lin SQ, Vinton RM, Renaud G, Loftus SK, Elliot G, Wolfsberg TG, Green ED, McCallion AS, Pavan WJ. PLoS Genet. 2008 . 4(9):e1000174. 10.1371/journal.pgen.1000174 PubMed 18773071.
Backbone
  Vector backbone: pE1B-C-F
  Backbone size w/o insert (bp): 4909
  Vector type: Mammalian Expression
Growth in bacteria
  Bacterial resistance: Ampicillin, 100 μg/mL
  Growth temperature: 37°C
  Growth strain: DH5alpha
  Copy number: High Copy
Gene/Insert
  Gene/Insert name: Sox10-MCS1
  Species: M. musculus (mouse)
  Insert size (bp): 436
  Cloning method: Gateway Cloning; 5′ cloning site attR (destroyed during cloning); 3′ cloning site attR (destroyed during cloning)
  Sequencing primers: 5′ n/a
Terms and licenses: Academic/Nonprofit Terms; Industry Terms: Not Available to Industry
How to cite: pE1B-C-F/Sox10-MCS1 was a gift from William Pavan (Addgene plasmid # 20238 ; http://n2t.net/addgene:20238 ; RRID:Addgene_20238)
