[The description below was written by a language model from this plasmid's Addgene catalogue record and pLannotate feature annotations shown in this document.]
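Description:
pE1B-C-F/Sox10-MCS1 is a mammalian luciferase reporter plasmid built to test the regulatory activity of a noncoding segment from the mouse Sox10 locus. The backbone, pE1B-C-F, is a Gateway destination vector of about 4.9 kb. The 436 bp mouse insert, Sox10-MCS1, was introduced by Gateway recombination, which destroyed the attR sites and left the fragment flanked by attB1 and attB2 in the 5,343 nt depositor sequence. In bacteria the plasmid replicates from a high-copy ColE1/pUC-type origin and is selected with ampicillin through the β-lactamase gene and its bla promoter. An f1 origin is also present. The short tetracycline-resistance, lacZα and SV40 large T antigen fragments in the annotation appear to be nonfunctional remnants of earlier cloning vectors.

The insert sits immediately upstream of the firefly luciferase (luc+) coding sequence, which is terminated by an SV40 polyadenylation signal. The backbone name suggests that an E1B minimal promoter lies between the insert and the reporter, but no promoter driving luciferase is annotated in the feature table, so the record does not confirm this. Upstream of attB1, a synthetic poly(A) signal and the human α2-globin RNA polymerase II pause site serve to block read-through transcription from the plasmid backbone, so that luciferase output reflects the activity of the cloned element rather than spurious upstream transcripts. The associated publication concerns the identification of neural crest and glial enhancers at the mouse Sox10 locus. This supports its likely use in transfection-based luciferase assays measuring the enhancer activity of this Sox10 sequence in cultured cells.
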