Features (pLannotate 1.2.2; 13 found; start..end, strand, type, name):
    111..1763    +  CDS            luciferase: firefly luciferase; luc+; enhanced luc+ version of the luciferase gene
   1804..1925    -  polyA_signal   SV40 poly(A) signal: SV40 polyadenylation signal
   1948..2016    -  CDS            large T antigen (fragment): large T antigen from SV40 (simian virus 40)
   2032..2164    +  CDS            TcR (fragment): tetracycline efflux protein; tet; confers resistance to tetracycline
   2344..2932    -  rep_origin     ori: high-copy-number ColE1/pMB1/pBR322/pUC origin of replication
   3103..3963    -  CDS            AmpR: β-lactamase; bla; confers resistance to ampicillin, carbenicillin, and related antibiotics
   3964..4068    -  promoter       AmpR promoter: bla
   4095..4523    +  rep_origin     f1 ori (sequence partly withheld): f1 bacteriophage origin of replication; arrow indicates direction of (+) strand synthesis
   4555..4622    -  CDS            lacZα (fragment): LacZα fragment of β-galactosidase; lacZ fragment
   4681..4729    +  polyA_signal   poly(A) signal: synthetic polyadenylation signal
   4743..4834    +  misc_feature   pause site: RNA polymerase II transcriptional pause signal from the human α2 globin gene
   4873..4897    +  protein_bind   attB1: mutant version of attB; recombination site for the Gateway® BP reaction BP Clonase™
   5333..14      -  protein_bind   attB2 (across the origin): mutant version of attB; recombination site for the Gateway® BP reaction BP Clonase™
>Addgene plasmid #20238 | pE1B-C-F/Sox10-MCS1 | depositor full sequence | sequence record 9521 | Author sequence
TTGTACAAAGTGGTGATGGGCTCGAGATCTCAGGGATATAAAGCTGGGTTGGTGTTGCTTTGAATAGTTC
ATCTTAAGCTTGGCATTCCGGTACTGTTGGTAAAGCCACCATGGAAGACGCCAAAAACATAAAGAAAGGC
CCGGCGCCATTCTATCCGCTGGAAGATGGAACCGCTGGAGAGCAACTGCATAAGGCTATGAAGAGATACG
CCCTGGTTCCTGGAACAATTGCTTTTACAGATGCACATATCGAGGTGGACATCACTTACGCTGAGTACTT
CGAAATGTCCGTTCGGTTGGCAGAAGCTATGAAACGATATGGGCTGAATACAAATCACAGAATCGTCGTA
TGCAGTGAAAACTCTCTTCAATTCTTTATGCCGGTGTTGGGCGCGTTATTTATCGGAGTTGCAGTTGCGC
CCGCGAACGACATTTATAATGAACGTGAATTGCTCAACAGTATGGGCATTTCGCAGCCTACCGTGGTGTT
CGTTTCCAAAAAGGGGTTGCAAAAAATTTTGAACGTGCAAAAAAAGCTCCCAATCATCCAAAAAATTATT
ATCATGGATTCTAAAACGGATTACCAGGGATTTCAGTCGATGTACACGTTCGTCACATCTCATCTACCTC
CCGGTTTTAATGAATACGATTTTGTGCCAGAGTCCTTCGATAGGGACAAGACAATTGCACTGATCATGAA
CTCCTCTGGATCTACTGGTCTGCCTAAAGGTGTCGCTCTGCCTCATAGAACTGCCTGCGTGAGATTCTCG
CATGCCAGAGATCCTATTTTTGGCAATCAAATCATTCCGGATACTGCGATTTTAAGTGTTGTTCCATTCC
ATCACGGTTTTGGAATGTTTACTACACTCGGATATTTGATATGTGGATTTCGAGTCGTCTTAATGTATAG
ATTTGAAGAAGAGCTGTTTCTGAGGAGCCTTCAGGATTACAAGATTCAAAGTGCGCTGCTGGTGCCAACC
CTATTCTCCTTCTTCGCCAAAAGCACTCTGATTGACAAATACGATTTATCTAATTTACACGAAATTGCTT
CTGGTGGCGCTCCCCTCTCTAAGGAAGTCGGGGAAGCGGTTGCCAAGAGGTTCCATCTGCCAGGTATCAG
GCAAGGATATGGGCTCACTGAGACTACATCAGCTATTCTGATTACACCCGAGGGGGATGATAAACCGGGC
GCGGTCGGTAAAGTTGTTCCATTTTTTGAAGCGAAGGTTGTGGATCTGGATACCGGGAAAACGCTGGGCG
TTAATCAAAGAGGCGAACTGTGTGTGAGAGGTCCTATGATTATGTCCGGTTATGTAAACAATCCGGAAGC
GACCAACGCCTTGATTGACAAGGATGGATGGCTACATTCTGGAGACATAGCTTACTGGGACGAAGACGAA
CACTTCTTCATCGTTGACCGCCTGAAGTCTCTGATTAAGTACAAAGGCTATCAGGTGGCTCCCGCTGAAT
TGGAATCCATCTTGCTCCAACACCCCAACATCTTCGACGCAGGTGTCGCAGGTCTTCCCGACGATGACGC
CGGTGAACTTCCCGCCGCCGTTGTTGTTTTGGAGCACGGAAAGACGATGACGGAAAAAGAGATCGTGGAT
TACGTCGCCAGTCAAGTAACAACCGCGAAAAAGTTGCGCGGAGGAGTTGTGTTTGTGGACGAAGTACCGA
AAGGTCTTACCGGAAAACTCGACGCAAGAAAAATCAGAGAGATCCTCATAAAGGCCAAGAAGGGCGGAAA
GATCGCCGTGTAATTCTAGAGTCGGGGCGGCCGGCCGCTTCGAGCAGACATGATAAGATACATTGATGAG
TTTGGACAAACCACAACTAGAATGCAGTGAAAAAAATGCTTTATTTGTGAAATTTGTGATGCTATTGCTT
TATTTGTAACCATTATAAGCTGCAATAAACAAGTTAACAACAACAATTGCATTCATTTTATGTTTCAGGT
TCAGGGGGAGGTGTGGGAGGTTTTTTAAAGCAAGTAAAACCTCTACAAATGTGGTAAAATCGATAAGGAT
CCGTCGACCGATGCCCTTGAGAGCCTTCAACCCAGTCAGCTCCTTCCGGTGGGCGCGGGGCATGACTATC
GTCGCCGCACTTATGACTGTCTTCTTTATCATGCAACTCGTAGGACAGGTGCCGGCAGCGCTCTTCCGCT
TCCTCGCTCACTGACTCGCTGCGCTCGGTCGTTCGGCTGCGGCGAGCGGTATCAGCTCACTCAAAGGCGG
TAATACGGTTATCCACAGAATCAGGGGATAACGCAGGAAAGAACATGTGAGCAAAAGGCCAGCAAAAGGC
CAGGAACCGTAAAAAGGCCGCGTTGCTGGCGTTTTTCCATAGGCTCCGCCCCCCTGACGAGCATCACAAA
AATCGACGCTCAAGTCAGAGGTGGCGAAACCCGACAGGACTATAAAGATACCAGGCGTTTCCCCCTGGAA
GCTCCCTCGTGCGCTCTCCTGTTCCGACCCTGCCGCTTACCGGATACCTGTCCGCCTTTCTCCCTTCGGG
AAGCGTGGCGCTTTCTCATAGCTCACGCTGTAGGTATCTCAGTTCGGTGTAGGTCGTTCGCTCCAAGCTG
GGCTGTGTGCACGAACCCCCCGTTCAGCCCGACCGCTGCGCCTTATCCGGTAACTATCGTCTTGAGTCCA
ACCCGGTAAGACACGACTTATCGCCACTGGCAGCAGCCACTGGTAACAGGATTAGCAGAGCGAGGTATGT
AGGCGGTGCTACAGAGTTCTTGAAGTGGTGGCCTAACTACGGCTACACTAGAAGAACAGTATTTGGTATC
TGCGCTCTGCTGAAGCCAGTTACCTTCGGAAAAAGAGTTGGTAGCTCTTGATCCGGCAAACAAACCACCG
CTGGTAGCGGTGGTTTTTTTGTTTGCAAGCAGCAGATTACGCGCAGAAAAAAAGGATCTCAAGAAGATCC
TTTGATCTTTTCTACGGGGTCTGACGCTCAGTGGAACGAAAACTCACGTTAAGGGATTTTGGTCATGAGA
TTATCAAAAAGGATCTTCACCTAGATCCTTTTAAATTAAAAATGAAGTTTTAAATCAATCTAAAGTATAT
ATGAGTAAACTTGGTCTGACAGTTACCAATGCTTAATCAGTGAGGCACCTATCTCAGCGATCTGTCTATT
TCGTTCATCCATAGTTGCCTGACTCCCCGTCGTGTAGATAACTACGATACGGGAGGGCTTACCATCTGGC
CCCAGTGCTGCAATGATACCGCGAGACCCACGCTCACCGGCTCCAGATTTATCAGCAATAAACCAGCCAG
CCGGAAGGGCCGAGCGCAGAAGTGGTCCTGCAACTTTATCCGCCTCCATCCAGTCTATTAATTGTTGCCG
GGAAGCTAGAGTAAGTAGTTCGCCAGTTAATAGTTTGCGCAACGTTGTTGCCATTGCTACAGGCATCGTG
GTGTCACGCTCGTCGTTTGGTATGGCTTCATTCAGCTCCGGTTCCCAACGATCAAGGCGAGTTACATGAT
CCCCCATGTTGTGCAAAAAAGCGGTTAGCTCCTTCGGTCCTCCGATCGTTGTCAGAAGTAAGTTGGCCGC
AGTGTTATCACTCATGGTTATGGCAGCACTGCATAATTCTCTTACTGTCATGCCATCCGTAAGATGCTTT
TCTGTGACTGGTGAGTACTCAACCAAGTCATTCTGAGAATAGTGTATGCGGCGACCGAGTTGCTCTTGCC
CGGCGTCAATACGGGATAATACCGCGCCACATAGCAGAACTTTAAAAGTGCTCATCATTGGAAAACGTTC
TTCGGGGCGAAAACTCTCAAGGATCTTACCGCTGTTGAGATCCAGTTCGATGTAACCCACTCGTGCACCC
AACTGATCTTCAGCATCTTTTACTTTCACCAGCGTTTCTGGGTGAGCAAAAACAGGAAGGCAAAATGCCG
CAAAAAAGGGAATAAGGGCGACACGGAAATGTTGAATACTCATACTCTTCCTTTTTCAATATTATTGAAG
CATTTATCAGGGTTATTGTCTCATGAGCGGATACATATTTGAATGTATTTAGAAAAATAAACAAATAGGG
GTTCCGCGCACATTTCCCCGAAAAGTGCCACCTG
[124 nt withheld, positions 4095-4218]
C
[91 nt withheld, positions 4220-4310]
A
[49 nt withheld, positions 4312-4360]
CCTTTGACGTTGGAGTCCACGTTCTTT
[37 nt withheld, positions 4388-4424]
ACCCTATCTCGGTCTATTCTTTTGATTTATAAGGGATTTTGCCGATTTCGGCCTATTGGTTAAAAAATGA
GCTGATTTAACAAAAATTTAACGCGAATTTTAACAAAATATTAACGCTTACAATTTGCCATTCGCCATTC
AGGCTGCGCAACTGTTGGGAAGGGCGATCGGTGCGGGCCTCTTCGCTATTACGCCAGCCCAAGCTACCAT
GATAAGTAAGTAATATTAAGGTACGGGAGGTACTTGGAGCGGCCGCAATAAAATATCTTTATTTTCATTA
CATCTGTGTGTTGGTTTTTTGTGTGAATCGATAGTACTAACATACGCTCTCCATCAAAACAAAACGAAAC
AAAACAAACTAGCAAAATAGGCTGTCCCCAGTGCAAGTGCAGGTGCCAGAACATTTCTCTATCGATAGGT
ACCGAGCTCTTACGCGTGCTAGCCCATCACAAGTTTGTACAAAAAAGCAGGCTGCCCAACGCCCACCTGG
ACGGGAAGGAGGGCGCGATGGAGAGGCGCTGGGCGCCACTCCCGGCACGCGGGTGCAGCCCCGAAGTGGC
GACTCTCCCTGCCTGCGCTAAACCCACTCGGGCCTGGGCGCGTGCACATGCCAGACCCTAGGTGGGTGCG
TCCCGCCTCCACGTCTTCCCACCCCCTGATCCCAACCGTCTCTAGGTGTGGGTGTTTTTTTTTTTTTTTT
TTTTCGTTTTTTTCCCCTAAACCTCCTTTTGGGTGGAGGTTTGTTGATGGAAAGGAAGAAAAACGGACCC
TTTATTCGGCTCTAATCCGGGCCCCTGGAATTTCCCACCTTTTCGCTCACCTCTCTTTCCCCTCGTCTGC
TCTGACAGCCTAGGGGAGCAGAATGGGGGGACGCAGGCCTGCCTGCAGGGTGTCAGACTCTCCCATCGAC
CCAGCTTTC
