>Addgene plasmid #20238 | pE1B-C-F/Sox10-MCS1 | addgene partial sequence | sequence record 26092 | 20238 with LucNrev
CCTTTCTTTATGTTTTTGGCGTCTTCCATGGTGGCTTTACCAACAGTACCGGAATGCCAAGCTTAAGATG
AACTATTCAAAGCAACACCAACCCAGCTTTATATCCCTGAGATCTCGAGCCCATCACAAGTTTGTACAAA
AAAGCAGGCTGCCCAACGCCCACCTGGACGGGAAGGAGGGCGCGATGGAGAGGCGCTGGGCGCCACTCCC
GGCACGCGGGTGCAGCCCCGAAGTGGCGACTCTCCCTGCCTGCGCTAAACCCACTCGGGCCTGGGCGCGT
GCACATGCCAGACCCTAGGTGGGTGCGTCCCGCCTCCACGTCTTCCCACCCCCTGATCCCAACCGTCTCT
AGGTGTGGGTGTTTTTTTTTTTTTTTTTTTTCGTTTTTTTCCCCTAAACCTCCTTTTGGGTGGAGGTTTG
TTGATGGAAAGGAAGAAAAACGGACCCTTTATTCGGCTCTAATCCGGGCCCCTGGAATTTCCCACCTTTT
CGCTCACCTCTCTTTCCCCTCGTCTGCTCTGACAGCCTAGGGGAGCAGAATGGGGGGACGCAGGCCTGCC
TGCAGGGTGTCAGACTCTCCCATCGACCCAGCTTTCTTGTACAAAGTGGTGATGGCTAGCACGCGTAAGA
GCTCGGTACCTATCGATAGAGAAATGTTCTGGCACCTGCACTTGCACTGGGGACAGCCTATTTTGCTAGT
TTGTTTTGTTTCGTTTTGTTTTGATGGAGAGCGTATGTTAGTACTATCGATTCACACAAAAAACCAACAC
ACAGATGTAATG
